>Addgene plasmid #200883 | pNIC28-HiBIT-WDR5 | addgene full sequence | sequence record 393646 | Addgene NGS Result
TAATACGACTCACTATAGGGGAATTGTGAGCGGATAACAATTCCCCTCTAGAAATAATTTTGTTTAACTT
TAAGAAGGAGATATACATATGCACCATCATCATCATCATTCTTCTGGTGTAGATCTGGGTACCGAGAACC
TGTACTTCCAATCCATGGTGAGCGGCTGGCGGCTGTTCAAGAAGATTAGCAACAGGATCAGGGGCAGCAG
CGGCGGCAGCAGCGCGACGGAGGAGAAGAAGCCCGAGACCGAGGCCGCCAGAGCACAGCCAACCCCTTCG
TCATCCGCCACTCAGAGCAAGCCTACACCTGTGAAGCCAAACTATGCTCTAAAGTTCACCCTTGCTGGCC
ACACCAAAGCAGTGTCCTCCGTGAAATTCAGCCCGAATGGAGAGTGGCTGGCAAGTTCATCTGCTGATAA
ACTTATTAAAATTTGGGGCGCGTATGATGGGAAATTTGAGAAAACCATATCTGGTCACAAGCTGGGAATA
TCCGATGTAGCCTGGTCGTCAGATTCTAACCTTCTTGTTTCTGCCTCAGATGACAAAACCTTGAAGATAT
GGGACGTGAGCTCGGGCAAGTGTCTGAAAACCCTGAAGGGACACAGTAATTATGTCTTTTGCTGCAACTT
CAATCCCCAGTCCAACCTTATTGTCTCAGGATCCTTTGACGAAAGCGTGAGGATATGGGATGTGAAAACA
GGGAAGTGCCTCAAGACTTTGCCAGCTCACTCGGATCCAGTCTCGGCCGTTCATTTTAATCGTGATGGAT
CCTTGATAGTTTCAAGTAGCTATGATGGTCTCTGTCGCATCTGGGACACCGCCTCGGGCCAGTGCCTGAA
GACGCTCATCGATGACGACAACCCCCCCGTGTCTTTTGTGAAGTTCTCCCCGAACGGCAAATACATCCTG
GCCGCCACGCTGGACAACACTCTGAAGCTCTGGGACTACAGCAAGGGGAAGTGCCTGAAGACGTACACTG
GCCACAAGAATGAGAAATACTGCATATTTGCCAATTTCTCTGTTACTGGTGGGAAGTGGATTGTGTCTGG
CTCAGAGGATAACCTTGTTTACATCTGGAACCTTCAGACGAAAGAGATTGTACAGAAACTACAAGGCCAC
ACAGATGTCGTGATCTCAACAGCTTGTCACCCAACAGAAAACATCATCGCCTCTGCTGCGCTAGAAAATG
ACAAAACAATTAAACTGTGGAAGAGTGACTGCTAACAGTAAAGGTGGATACGGATCCGAATTCGAGCTCC
GTCGACAAGCTTGCGGCCGCACTCGAGCACCACCACCACCACCACTGAGATCCGGCTGCTAACAAAGCCC
GAAAGGAAGCTGAGTTGGCTGCTGCCACCGCTGAGCAATAACTAGCATAACCCCTTGGGGCCTCTAAACG
GGTCTTGAGGGGTTTTTTGCTGAAAGGAGGAACTATATCCGGATTGGCGAATGGG
[124 nt withheld, positions 1456-1579]
C
[91 nt withheld, positions 1581-1671]
A
[49 nt withheld, positions 1673-1721]
CCTTTGACGTTGGAGTCCACGTTCTTT
[37 nt withheld, positions 1749-1785]
ACCCTATCTCGGTCTATTCTTTTGATTTATAAGGGATTTTGCCGATTTCGGCCTATTGGTTAAAAAATGA
GCTGATTTAACAAAAATTTAACGCGAATTTTAACAAAATATTAACGCTTACAATTTAGGTGGCACTTTTC
GGGGAAATGTGCGCGGAACCCCTATTTGTTTATTTTTCTAAATACATTCAAATATGTATCCGCTCATGAA
TTAATTCTTAGAAAAACTCATCGAGCATCAAATGAAACTGCAATTTATTCATATCAGGATTATCAATACC
ATATTTTTGAAAAAGCCGTTTCTGTAATGAAGGAGAAAACTCACCGAGGCAGTTCCATAGGATGGCAAGA
TCCTGGTATCGGTCTGCGATTCCGACTCGTCCAACATCAATACAACCTATTAATTTCCCCTCGTCAAAAA
TAAGGTTATCAAGTGAGAAATCACCATGAGTGACGACTGAATCCGGTGAGAATGGCAAAAGTTTATGCAT
TTCTTTCCAGACTTGTTCAACAGGCCAGCCATTACGCTCGTCATCAAAATCACTCGCATCAACCAAACCG
TTATTCATTCGTGATTGCGCCTGAGCGAGACGAAATACGCGATCGCTGTTAAAAGGACAATTACAAACAG
GAATCGAATGCAACCGGCGCAGGAACACTGCCAGCGCATCAACAATATTTTCACCTGAATCAGGATATTC
TTCTAATACCTGGAATGCTGTTTTCCCGGGGATCGCAGTGGTGAGTAACCATGCATCATCAGGAGTACGG
ATAAAATGCTTGATGGTCGGAAGAGGCATAAATTCCGTCAGCCAGTTTAGTCTGACCATCTCATCTGTAA
CATCATTGGCAACGCTACCTTTGCCATGTTTCAGAAACAACTCTGGCGCATCGGGCTTCCCATACAATCG
ATAGATTGTCGCACCTGATTGCCCGACATTATCGCGAGCCCATTTATACCCATATAAATCAGCATCCATG
TTGGAATTTAATCGCGGCCTAGAGCAAGACGTTTCCCGTTGAATATGGCTCATAACACCCCTTGTATTAC
TGTTTATGTAAGCAGACAGTTTTATTGTTCATGACCAAAATCCCTTAACGTGAGTTTTCGTTCCACTGAG
CGTCAGACCCCGTAGAAAAGATCAAAGGATCTTCTTGAGATCCTTTTTTTCTGCGCGTAATCTGCTGCTT
GCAAACAAAAAAACCACCGCTACCAGCGGTGGTTTGTTTGCCGGATCAAGAGCTACCAACTCTTTTTCCG
AAGGTAACTGGCTTCAGCAGAGCGCAGATACCAAATACTGTCCTTCTAGTGTAGCCGTAGTTAGGCCACC
ACTTCAAGAACTCTGTAGCACCGCCTACATACCTCGCTCTGCTAATCCTGTTACCAGTGGCTGCTGCCAG
TGGCGATAAGTCGTGTCTTACCGGGTTGGACTCAAGACGATAGTTACCGGATAAGGCGCAGCGGTCGGGC
TGAACGGGGGGTTCGTGCACACAGCCCAGCTTGGAGCGAACGACCTACACCGAACTGAGATACCTACAGC
GTGAGCTATGAGAAAGCGCCACGCTTCCCGAAGGGAGAAAGGCGGACAGGTATCCGGTAAGCGGCAGGGT
CGGAACAGGAGAGCGCACGAGGGAGCTTCCAGGGGGAAACGCCTGGTATCTTTATAGTCCTGTCGGGTTT
CGCCACCTCTGACTTGAGCGTCGATTTTTGTGATGCTCGTCAGGGGGGCGGAGCCTATGGAAAAACGCCA
GCAACGCGGCCTTTTTACGGTTCCTGGCCTTTTGCTGGCCTTTTGCTCACATGTTCTTTCCTGCGTTATC
CCCTGATTCTGTGGATAACCGTATTACCGCCTTTGAGTGAGCTGATACCGCTCGCCGCAGCCGAACGACC
GAGCGCAGCGAGTCAGTGAGCGAGGAAGCGGAAGAGCGCCTGATGCGGTATTTTCTCCTTACGCATCTGT
GCGGTATTTCACACCGCAATGGTGCACTCTCAGTACAATCTGCTCTGATGCCGCATAGTTAAGCCAGTAT
ACACTCCGCTATCGCTACGTGACTGGGTCATGGCTGCGCCCCGACACCCGCCAACACCCGCTGACGCGCC
CTGACGGGCTTGTCTGCTCCCGGCATCCGCTTACAGACAAGCTGTGACCGTCTCCGGGAGCTGCATGTGT
CAGAGGTTTTCACCGTCATCACCGAAACGCGCGAGGCAGCTGCGGTAAAGCTCATCAGCGTGGTCGTGAA
GCGATTCACAGATGTCTGCCTGTTCATCCGCGTCCAGCTCGTTGAGTTTCTCCAGAAGCGTTAATGTCTG
GCTTCTGATAAAGCGGGCCATGTTAAGGGCGGTTTTTTCCTGTTTGGTCACTGATGCCTCCGTGTAAGGG
GGATTTCTGTTCATGGGGGTAATGATACCGATGAAACGAGAGAGGATGCTCACGATACGGGTTACTGATG
ATGAACATGCCCGGTTACTGGAACGTTGTGAGGGTAAACAACTGGCGGTATGGATGCGGCGGGACCAGAG
AAAAATCACTCAGGGTCAATGCCAGCGCTTCGTTAATACAGATGTAGGTGTTCCACAGGGTAGCCAGCAG
CATCCTGCGATGCAGATCCGGAACATAATGGTGCAGGGCGCTGACTTCCGCGTTTCCAGACTTTACGAAA
CACGGAAACCGAAGACCATTCATGTTGTTGCTCAGGTCGCAGACGTTTTGCAGCAGCAGTCGCTTCACGT
TCGCTCGCGTATCGGTGATTCATTCTGCTAACCAGTAAGGCAACCCCGCCAGCCTAGCCGGGTCCTCAAC
GACAGGAGCACGATCATGCGCACCCGTGGGGCCGCCATGCCGGCGATAATGGCCTGCTTCTCGCCGAAAC
GTTTGGTGGCGGGACCAGTGACGAAGGCTTGAGCGAGGGCGTGCAAGATTCCGAATACCGCAAGCGACAG
GCCGATCATCGTCGCGCTCCAGCGAAAGCGGTCCTCGCCGAAAATGACCCAGAGCGCTGCCGGCACCTGT
CCTACGAGTTGCATGATAAAGAAGACAGTCATAAGTGCGGCGACGATAGTCATGCCCCGCGCCCACCGGA
AGGAGCTGACTGGGTTGAAGGCTCTCAAGGGCATCGGTCGAGATCCCGGTGCCTAATGAGTGAGCTAACT
TACATTAATTGCGTTGCGCTCACTGCCCGCTTTCCAGTCGGGAAACCTGTCGTGCCAGCTGCATTAATGA
ATCGGCCAACGCGCGGGGAGAGGCGGTTTGCGTATTGGGCGCCAGGGTGGTTTTTCTTTTCACCAGTGAG
ACGGGCAACAGCTGATTGCCCTTCACCGCCTGGCCCTGAGAGAGTTGCAGCAAGCGGTCCACGCTGGTTT
GCCCCAGCAGGCGAAAATCCTGTTTGATGGTGGTTAACGGCGGGATATAACATGAGCTGTCTTCGGTATC
GTCGTATCCCACTACCGAGATATCCGCACCAACGCGCAGCCCGGACTCGGTAATGGCGCGCATTGCGCCC
AGCGCCATCTGATCGTTGGCAACCAGCATCGCAGTGGGAACGATGCCCTCATTCAGCATTTGCATGGTTT
GTTGAAAACCGGACATGGCACTCCAGTCGCCTTCCCGTTCCGCTATCGGCTGAATTTGATTGCGAGTGAG
ATATTTATGCCAGCCAGCCAGACGCAGACGCGCCGAGACAGAACTTAATGGGCCCGCTAACAGCGCGATT
TGCTGGTGACCCAATGCGACCAGATGCTCCACGCCCAGTCGCGTACCGTCTTCATGGGAGAAAATAATAC
TGTTGATGGGTGTCTGGTCAGAGACATCAAGAAATAACGCCGGAACATTAGTGCAGGCAGCTTCCACAGC
AATGGCATCCTGGTCATCCAGCGGATAGTTAATGATCAGCCCACTGACGCGTTGCGCGAGAAGATTGTGC
ACCGCCGCTTTACAGGCTTCGACGCCGCTTCGTTCTACCATCGACACCACCACGCTGGCACCCAGTTGAT
CGGCGCGAGATTTAATCGCCGCGACAATTTGCGACGGCGCGTGCAGGGCCAGACTGGAGGTGGCAACGCC
AATCAGCAACGACTGTTTGCCCGCCAGTTGTTGTGCCACGCGGTTGGGAATGTAATTCAGCTCCGCCATC
GCCGCTTCCACTTTTTCCCGCGTTTTCGCAGAAACGTGGCTGGCCTGGTTCACCACGCGGGAAACGGTCT
GATAAGAGACACCGGCATACTCTGCGACATCGTATAACGTTACTGGTTTCACATTCACCACCCTGAATTG
ACTCTCTTCCGGGCGCTATCATGCCATACCGCGAAAGGTTTTGCGCCATTCGATGGTGTCCGGGATCTCG
ACGCTCTCCCTTATGCGACTCCTGCATTAGGAAGCAGCCCAGTAGTAGGTTGAGGCCGTTGAGCACCGCC
GCCGCAAGGAATGGTGCATGCAAGGAGATGGCGCCCAACAGTCCCCCGGCCACGGGGCCTGCCACCATAC
CCACGCCGAAACAAGCGCTCATGAGCCCGAAGTGGCGAGCCCGATCTTCCCCATCGGTGATGTCGGCGAT
ATAGGCGCCAGCAACCGCACCTGTGGCGCCGGTGATGCCGGCCACGATGCGTCCGGCGTAGAGGATCGAG
ATCTCGATCCCGCGAAAT
Features (pLannotate 1.2.2; 19 found; start..end, strand, type, name):
      1..19      +  promoter       T7 promoter: promoter for bacteriophage T7 RNA polymerase
     20..44      +  protein_bind   lac operator: The lac repressor binds to the lac operator to inhibit transcription in E. coli. This inhibition can be relieved by adding lactose or isopropyl-β-D-thiogalactopyranoside (IPTG). lac repressor encoded by lacI
     59..81      +  RBS            RBS: efficient ribosome binding site from bacteriophage T7 gene 10 (Olins and Rangwala, 1989)
    224..1222    +  CDS            WDR5: WDR5_HUMAN - Also known as BIG3. Experimental evidence at protein level: Swiss-Prot protein existence level 1. Contributes to histone modification (PubMed:19131338, PubMed:19556245, PubMed:19103755, PubMed:20018852, PubMed:16600877, PubMed:16829960). May position the N-terminus of histone H3 for efficient trimethylation at 'Lys-4' (PubMed:16829960). As part of the MLL1/MLL complex it is involved in methylation and dimethylation at 'Lys-4' of histone H3 (PubMed:19556245). H3 'Lys-4' methylation represents a specific tag for epigenetic transcriptional activation (PubMed:18840606). As part of the
   1288..1305    +  CDS            9xHis (fragment): 9xHis affinity tag
   1315..1364    +  CDS            SET1 (fragment): solubility-enhancement tag derived from T7 phage gene 10B
   1372..1419    +  terminator     T7 terminator: transcription terminator for bacteriophage T7 RNA polymerase
   1456..1884    +  rep_origin     f1 ori (sequence partly withheld): f1 bacteriophage origin of replication; arrow indicates direction of (+) strand synthesis
   1937..1994    +  promoter       AmpR promoter (fragment): bla
   2003..2818    -  CDS            KanR: aminoglycoside phosphotransferase; aph(3')-Ia; confers resistance to kanamycin in bacteria or G418 (Geneticin®) in eukaryotes
   2940..3528    +  rep_origin     ori: high-copy-number ColE1/pMB1/pBR322/pUC origin of replication
   3714..3853    -  misc_feature   bom: basis of mobility region from pBR322
   3955..4146    -  CDS            rop: Rop protein, which maintains plasmids at low copy number; rop
   4163..4543    +  CDS            YPB1_ECOLX: Protein predicted: Swiss-Prot protein existence level 4. From Escherichia coli.
   4615..4906    -  CDS            TcR (fragment): tetracycline efflux protein; tet; confers resistance to tetracycline
   4921..4942    -  protein_bind   CAP binding site: CAP binding activates transcription in the presence of cAMP. E. coli catabolite activator protein
   4955..6037    -  CDS            lacI: lac repressor; lacI; The lac repressor binds to the lac operator to inhibit transcription in E. coli. This inhibition can be relieved by adding lactose or isopropyl-β-D-thiogalactopyranoside (IPTG).
   6038..6115    -  promoter       lacI promoter: lacI
   6123..6402    -  CDS            TcR (fragment): tetracycline efflux protein; tet; confers resistance to tetracycline
