[The description below was written by a language model from this plasmid's Addgene catalogue record and pLannotate feature annotations shown in this document.]
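Description:
pNIC28-HiBIT-WDR5 is a bacterial expression plasmid built on the pNIC28-Bsa4 backbone, a pET-style T7 vector, for producing wild-type human WDR5 carrying an N-terminal HiBiT tag in E. coli. The 6,423 nt sequence shows the usual backbone: a ColE1/pBR322-type origin accompanied by the bom region and the rop gene, which holds copy number down and fits the catalogue's "low copy" designation. It also carries an f1 phage origin and a kanamycin resistance gene (aph(3')-Ia) for selection. Short tetracycline-resistance fragments and a predicted E. coli ORF are annotated as well. They appear to be non-functional pBR322-derived remnants rather than working markers.

Expression is driven by a T7 promoter followed directly by a lac operator and the phage T7 gene 10 ribosome binding site. A plasmid-borne lacI gene with its own promoter supplies repressor, so transcription requires a host providing T7 RNA polymerase and is induced with IPTG. The WDR5 coding sequence starts well downstream of the RBS. This leaves an unannotated stretch that presumably holds the start codon and the N-terminal tag region, including HiBiT, though the feature table does not label the tag itself. A His-tag fragment and a short solubility-tag-like fragment are detected after WDR5 and before the T7 terminator, and the record does not say whether these are translated as part of the protein.

HiBiT is a small peptide that complements the LgBiT fragment to reconstitute NanoLuc luciferase, giving a luminescent readout for the tagged protein. The insert was assembled by Gibson cloning. The associated publication concerns tracking PROTAC degradation pathways and measuring ternary complex formation, which suggests the recombinant HiBiT-WDR5 serves in such assays.
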