Addgene plasmid #200883: pNIC28-HiBIT-WDR5
Purpose: Bacterial expression of N-terminal HiBIT-tagged human WDR5 protein
Depositing lab: Stefan Knapp. Depositing organization: Goethe-Universitaet Frankfurt am Main. Publication: Tracking the PROTAC degradation pathway in living cells highlights the importance of ternary complex measurement for PROTAC optimization. Schwalm MP, Kramer A, Dolle A, Weckesser J, Yu X, Jin J, Saxena K, Knapp S. Cell Chem Biol. 2023 Jun 20:S2451-9456(23)00157-5. doi: 10.1016/j.chembiol.2023.06.002. PubMed 37354907.
Backbone
  Vector backbone: pNIC28-Bsa4
  Vector type: Bacterial Expression
Growth in bacteria
  Bacterial resistance: Kanamycin, 50 μg/mL
  Growth temperature: 37°C
  Growth strain: DH5alpha
  Copy number: Low Copy
Gene/Insert
  Gene/Insert name: HiBIT-WDR5
  Species: H. sapiens (human)
  Mutation: WT
  Entrez Gene: WDR5 (a.k.a. BIG-3, BIG3, CFAP89, SWD3)
  Cloning method: Gibson Cloning
Terms and licenses: Academic/Nonprofit Terms; Industry Terms: Not Available to Industry
Depositor comments: Please visit https://www.biorxiv.org/content/10.1101/2023.01.11.523589v1 for bioRxiv preprint.
How to cite: pNIC28-HiBIT-WDR5 was a gift from Stefan Knapp (Addgene plasmid # 200883 ; http://n2t.net/addgene:200883 ; RRID:Addgene_200883)
